>Addgene plasmid #47387 | pcDNA3.1 V5 His-TOPO-GluCl optalpha-mYFP L9'F (Opt α-GluClv2.0) | depositor full sequence | sequence record 67454 | GluCl optalpha-mYFP L9'F
GACGGATCGGGAGATCTCCCGATCCCCTATGGTCGACTCTCAGTACAATCTGCTCTGATGCCGCATAGTT
AAGCCAGTATCTGCTCCCTGCTTGTGTGTTGGAGGTCGCTGAGTAGTGCGCGAGCAAAATTTAAGCTACA
ACAAGGCAAGGCTTGACCGACAATTGCATGAAGAATCTGCTTAGGGTTAGGCGTTTTGCGCTGCTTCGCG
ATGTACGGGCCAGATATACGCGTTGACATTGATTATTGACTAGTTATTAATAGTAATCAATTACGGGGTC
ATTAGTTCATAGCCCATATATGGAGTTCCGCGTTACATAACTTACGGTAAATGGCCCGCCTGGCTGACCG
CCCAACGACCCCCGCCCATTGACGTCAATAATGACGTATGTTCCCATAGTAACGCCAATAGGGACTTTCC
ATTGACGTCAATGGGTGGACTATTTACGGTAAACTGCCCACTTGGCAGTACATCAAGTGTATCATATGCC
AAGTACGCCCCCTATTGACGTCAATGACGGTAAATGGCCCGCCTGGCATTATGCCCAGTACATGACCTTA
TGGGACTTTCCTACTTGGCAGTACATCTACGTATTAGTCATCGCTATTACCATGGTGATGCGGTTTTGGC
AGTACATCAATGGGCGTGGATAGCGGTTTGACTCACGGGGATTTCCAAGTCTCCACCCCATTGACGTCAA
TGGGAGTTTGTTTTGGCACCAAAATCAACGGGACTTTCCAAAATGTCGTAACAACTCCGCCCCATTGACG
CAAATGGGCGGTAGGCGTGTACGGTGGGAGGTCTATATAAGCAGAGCTCTCTGGCTAACTAGAGAACCCA
CTGCTTACTGGCTTATCGAAATTAATACGACTCACTATAGGGAGACCCAAGCTGGCTAGTTAAGCTTGGT
ACCGAGCTCGGATCCACTAGTCCAGTGTGGTGGAATTGCCCTTGCCACCATGGCCACGTGGATCGTGGGC
AAGCTGATCATCGCTTCCCTGATCCTGGGGATCCAGGCCCAGCAGGCCCGCACCAAGAGCCAGGACATCT
TCGAGGACGACAACGACAACGGCACTACCACCCTGGAGTCCCTGGCTCGCCTGACCTCCCCCATCCACAT
CCCCATCGAGCAGCCCCAGACCTCCGACAGCAAGATCCTGGCCCACCTGTTCACCAGCGGCTACGACTTC
CGCGTGCGCCCCCCCACCGACAACGGCGGCCCCGTGGTGGTGAGCGTGAACATGCTGCTGCGCACCATCA
GCAAGATCGACGTGGTGAACATGGAGTACTCCGCCCAGCTGACCCTGCGCGAGAGCTGGATCGACAAGCG
CCTGTCCTACGGCGTCAAGGGCGACGGCCAGCCCGACTTCGTCATCCTGACCGTGGGCCACCAGATCTGG
ATGCCCGACACCTTCTTCCCCAACGAGAAGCAGGCTTACAAGCACACCATCGACAAGCCCAACGTCCTGA
TCCGCATCCACAACGACGGCACCGTCCTGTACTCCGTCCGCATCAGCCTGGTGCTGAGCTGCCCCATGTA
CCTGCAGTACTACCCGATGGACGTGCAGCAGTGCAGCATCGACCTGGCCTCCTACGCCTACACCACCAAG
GACATCGAGTATCTGTGGAAGGAGCACAGCCCCCTGCAGCTGAAGGTCGGCCTGTCCTCCAGCCTGCCCA
GCTTCCAGCTGACCAACACCAGCACCACCTACTGCACCAGCGTCACCAACACCGGCATCTACAGCTGCCT
GAGGACCACCATCCAGCTGAAGCGCGAGTTCTCCTTCTACCTGCTGCAACTGTACATCCCCAGCTGCATG
CTCGTGATCGTGTCCTGGGTGTCCTTCTGGTTCGACCGCACCGCCATCCCCGCCCGCGTCACCCTGGGCG
TGACCACCCTGTTCACCATGACCGCTCAGTCCGCTGGCATCAACAGCCAGCTGCCCCCCGTGAGCTACAT
CAAGGCCATCGACGTGTGGATCGGCGCCTGCATGACCTTCATCTTCTGCGCCCTGCTGGAGTTCGCCCTG
GTTAACCACATCGCGAACAAGCAGGGCGTGGAGCGCAAGGCCCGCACCGAGCGCGAGAAGGCCGAGATCC
CCCTGCTGCAGAACCTGCACAACGACGTCCCCACCAAGGTGTTCAACCAGGAGGAGAAAGTCCGCACCGT
GCCCCTGAACCGCCGGCAGATGAATTCCATGGTGAGCAAGGGCGAGGAGCTGTTCACCGGGGTGGTGCCC
ATCCTGGTCGAGCTGGACGGCGACGTAAACGGCCACAAGTTCAGCGTGTCCGGCGAGGGCGAGGGCGATG
CCACCTACGGCAAGCTGACCCTGAAGTTCATCTGCACCACCGGCAAGCTGCCCGTGCCCTGGCCCACCCT
CGTGACCACCTTCGGCTACGGCCTGCAGTGCTTCGCCCGCTACCCCGACCACATGAAGCAGCACGACTTC
TTCAAGTCCGCCATGCCCGAAGGCTACGTCCAGGAGCGCACCATCTTCTTCAAGGACGACGGCAACTACA
AGACCCGCGCCGAGGTGAAGTTCGAGGGCGACACCCTGGTGAACCGCATCGAGCTGAAGGGCATCGACTT
CAAGGAGGACGGCAACATCCTGGGGCACAAGCTGGAGTACAACTACAACAGCCACAACGTCTATATCATG
GCCGACAAGCAGAAGAACGGCATCAAGGTGAACTTCAAGATCCGCCACAACATCGAGGACGGCAGCGTGC
AGCTCGCCGACCACTACCAGCAGAACACCCCCATCGGCGACGGCCCCGTGCTGCTGCCCGACAACCACTA
CCTGAGCTACCAGTCCAAGCTGAGCAAAGACCCCAACGAGAAGCGCGATCACATGGTCCTGCTGGAGTTC
GTGACCGCCGCCGGGATCACTCTCGGCATGGACGAGCTGTACAAGAATTCCTTCCTGAACCTGCTGGAGA
CCAAGACCGAGTGGAACGACATCAGCAAGCGCGTGGACCTGATCAGCCGCGCCCTGTTCCCCGTGCTGTT
CTTCGTGTTCAACATCCTGTACTGGAGCCGCTTCGGCCAGCAGAACGTTCTGTTCTGAGCTAGCAAGGGC
AATTCTGCAGATATCCAGCACAGTGGCGGCCGCTCGAGTCTAGAGGGCCCGCGGTTCGAAGGTAAGCCTA
TCCCTAACCCTCTCCTCGGTCTCGATTCTACGCGTACCGGTCATCATCACCATCACCATTGAGTTTAAAC
CCGCTGATCAGCCTCGACTGTGCCTTCTAGTTGCCAGCCATCTGTTGTTTGCCCCTCCCCCGTGCCTTCC
TTGACCCTGGAAGGTGCCACTCCCACTGTCCTTTCCTAATAAAATGAGGAAATTGCATCGCATTGTCTGA
GTAGGTGTCATTCTATTCTGGGGGGTGGGGTGGGGCAGGACAGCAAGGGGGAGGATTGGGAAGACAATAG
CAGGCATGCTGGGGATGCGGTGGGCTCTATGGCTTCTGAGGCGGAAAGAACCAGCTGGGGCTCTAGGGGG
TATCCCC
[124 nt withheld, positions 3508-3631]
C
[32 nt withheld, positions 3633-3664]
CA
[57 nt withheld, positions 3667-3723]
A
[49 nt withheld, positions 3725-3773]
CCTTTGACGTTGGAGTCCACGTTCTTT
[37 nt withheld, positions 3801-3837]
ACCCTATCTCGGTCTATTCTTTTGATTTATAAGGGATTTTGGGGATTTCGGCCTATTGGTTAAAAAATGA
GCTGATTTAACAAAAATTTAACGCGAATTAATTCTGTGGAATGTGTGTCAGTTAGGGTGTGGAAAGTCCC
CAGGCTCCCCAGGCAGGCAGAAGTATGCAAAGCATGCATCTCAATTAGTCAGCAACCAGGTGTGGAAAGT
CCCCAGGCTCCCCAGCAGGCAGAAGTATGCAAAGCATGCATCTCAATTAGTCAGCAACCATAGTCCCGCC
CCTAACTCCGCCCATCCCGCCCCTAACTCCGCCCAGTTCCGCCCATTCTCCGCCCCATGGCTGACTAATT
TTTTTTATTTATGCAGAGGCCGAGGCCGCCTCTGCCTCTGAGCTATTCCAGAAGTAGTGAGGAGGCTTTT
TTGGAGGCCTAGGCTTTTGCAAAAAGCTCCCGGGAGCTTGTATATCCATTTTCGGATCTGATCAAGAGAC
AGGATGAGGATCGTTTCGCATGATTGAACAAGATGGATTGCACGCAGGTTCTCCGGCCGCTTGGGTGGAG
AGGCTATTCGGCTATGACTGGGCACAACAGACAATCGGCTGCTCTGATGCCGCCGTGTTCCGGCTGTCAG
CGCAGGGGCGCCCGGTTCTTTTTGTCAAGACCGACCTGTCCGGTGCCCTGAATGAACTGCAGGACGAGGC
AGCGCGGCTATCGTGGCTGGCCACGACGGGCGTTCCTTGCGCAGCTGTGCTCGACGTTGTCACTGAAGCG
GGAAGGGACTGGCTGCTATTGGGCGAAGTGCCGGGGCAGGATCTCCTGTCATCTCACCTTGCTCCTGCCG
AGAAAGTATCCATCATGGCTGATGCAATGCGGCGGCTGCATACGCTTGATCCGGCTACCTGCCCATTCGA
CCACCAAGCGAAACATCGCATCGAGCGAGCACGTACTCGGATGGAAGCCGGTCTTGTCGATCAGGATGAT
CTGGACGAAGAGCATCAGGGGCTCGCGCCAGCCGAACTGTTCGCCAGGCTCAAGGCGCGCATGCCCGACG
GCGAGGATCTCGTCGTGACCCATGGCGATGCCTGCTTGCCGAATATCATGGTGGAAAATGGCCGCTTTTC
TGGATTCATCGACTGTGGCCGGCTGGGTGTGGCGGACCGCTATCAGGACATAGCGTTGGCTACCCGTGAT
ATTGCTGAAGAGCTTGGCGGCGAATGGGCTGACCGCTTCCTCGTGCTTTACGGTATCGCCGCTCCCGATT
CGCAGCGCATCGCCTTCTATCGCCTTCTTGACGAGTTCTTCTGAGCGGGACTCTGGGGTTCGCGAAATGA
CCGACCAAGCGACGCCCAACCTGCCATCACGAGATTTCGATTCCACCGCCGCCTTCTATGAAAGGTTGGG
CTTCGGAATCGTTTTCCGGGACGCCGGCTGGATGATCCTCCAGCGCGGGGATCTCATGCTGGAGTTCTTC
GCCCACCCCAACTTGTTTATTGCAGCTTATAATGGTTACAAATAAAGCAATAGCATCACAAATTTCACAA
ATAAAGCATTTTTTTCACTGCATTCTAGTTGTGGTTTGTCCAAACTCATCAATGTATCTTATCATGTCTG
TATACCGTCGACCTCTAGCTAGAGCTTGGCGTAATCATGGTCATAGCTGTTTCCTGTGTGAAATTGTTAT
CCGCTCACAATTCCACACAACATACGAGCCGGAAGCATAAAGTGTAAAGCCTGGGGTGCCTAATGAGTGA
GCTAACTCACATTAATTGCGTTGCGCTCACTGCCCGCTTTCCAGTCGGGAAACCTGTCGTGCCAGCTGCA
TTAATGAATCGGCCAACGCGCGGGGAGAGGCGGTTTGCGTATTGGGCGCTCTTCCGCTTCCTCGCTCACT
GACTCGCTGCGCTCGGTCGTTCGGCTGCGGCGAGCGGTATCAGCTCACTCAAAGGCGGTAATACGGTTAT
CCACAGAATCAGGGGATAACGCAGGAAAGAACATGTGAGCAAAAGGCCAGCAAAAGGCCAGGAACCGTAA
AAAGGCCGCGTTGCTGGCGTTTTTCCATAGGCTCCGCCCCCCTGACGAGCATCACAAAAATCGACGCTCA
AGTCAGAGGTGGCGAAACCCGACAGGACTATAAAGATACCAGGCGTTTCCCCCTGGAAGCTCCCTCGTGC
GCTCTCCTGTTCCGACCCTGCCGCTTACCGGATACCTGTCCGCCTTTCTCCCTTCGGGAAGCGTGGCGCT
TTCTCAATGCTCACGCTGTAGGTATCTCAGTTCGGTGTAGGTCGTTCGCTCCAAGCTGGGCTGTGTGCAC
GAACCCCCCGTTCAGCCCGACCGCTGCGCCTTATCCGGTAACTATCGTCTTGAGTCCAACCCGGTAAGAC
ACGACTTATCGCCACTGGCAGCAGCCACTGGTAACAGGATTAGCAGAGCGAGGTATGTAGGCGGTGCTAC
AGAGTTCTTGAAGTGGTGGCCTAACTACGGCTACACTAGAAGGACAGTATTTGGTATCTGCGCTCTGCTG
AAGCCAGTTACCTTCGGAAAAAGAGTTGGTAGCTCTTGATCCGGCAAACAAACCACCGCTGGTAGCGGTG
GTTTTTTTGTTTGCAAGCAGCAGATTACGCGCAGAAAAAAAGGATCTCAAGAAGATCCTTTGATCTTTTC
TACGGGGTCTGACGCTCAGTGGAACGAAAACTCACGTTAAGGGATTTTGGTCATGAGATTATCAAAAAGG
ATCTTCACCTAGATCCTTTTAAATTAAAAATGAAGTTTTAAATCAATCTAAAGTATATATGAGTAAACTT
GGTCTGACAGTTACCAATGCTTAATCAGTGAGGCACCTATCTCAGCGATCTGTCTATTTCGTTCATCCAT
AGTTGCCTGACTCCCCGTCGTGTAGATAACTACGATACGGGAGGGCTTACCATCTGGCCCCAGTGCTGCA
ATGATACCGCGAGACCCACGCTCACCGGCTCCAGATTTATCAGCAATAAACCAGCCAGCCGGAAGGGCCG
AGCGCAGAAGTGGTCCTGCAACTTTATCCGCCTCCATCCAGTCTATTAATTGTTGCCGGGAAGCTAGAGT
AAGTAGTTCGCCAGTTAATAGTTTGCGCAACGTTGTTGCCATTGCTACAGGCATCGTGGTGTCACGCTCG
TCGTTTGGTATGGCTTCATTCAGCTCCGGTTCCCAACGATCAAGGCGAGTTACATGATCCCCCATGTTGT
GCAAAAAAGCGGTTAGCTCCTTCGGTCCTCCGATCGTTGTCAGAAGTAAGTTGGCCGCAGTGTTATCACT
CATGGTTATGGCAGCACTGCATAATTCTCTTACTGTCATGCCATCCGTAAGATGCTTTTCTGTGACTGGT
GAGTACTCAACCAAGTCATTCTGAGAATAGTGTATGCGGCGACCGAGTTGCTCTTGCCCGGCGTCAATAC
GGGATAATACCGCGCCACATAGCAGAACTTTAAAAGTGCTCATCATTGGAAAACGTTCTTCGGGGCGAAA
ACTCTCAAGGATCTTACCGCTGTTGAGATCCAGTTCGATGTAACCCACTCGTGCACCCAACTGATCTTCA
GCATCTTTTACTTTCACCAGCGTTTCTGGGTGAGCAAAAACAGGAAGGCAAAATGCCGCAAAAAAGGGAA
TAAGGGCGACACGGAAATGTTGAATACTCATACTCTTCCTTTTTCAATATTATTGAAGCATTTATCAGGG
TTATTGTCTCATGAGCGGATACATATTTGAATGTATTTAGAAAAATAAACAAATAGGGGTTCCGCGCACA
TTTCCCCGAAAAGTGCCACCTGACGTC
Features (pLannotate 1.2.2; 22 found; start..end, strand, type, name):
     36..80      -  misc_feature   bom (fragment): basis of mobility region from pBR322
    235..614     +  enhancer       CMV enhancer: human cytomegalovirus immediate early enhancer
    615..818     +  promoter       CMV promoter: human cytomegalovirus (CMV) immediate early promoter
    814..847     +  LTR            5' LTR (truncated) (fragment): truncated 5' long terminal repeat (LTR) from HIV-1
    863..881     +  promoter       T7 promoter: promoter for bacteriophage T7 RNA polymerase
    960..2198    +  CDS            glc-1 (fragment): GLUCL_CAEEL - Experimental evidence at protein level: Swiss-Prot protein existence level 1. Glutamate-gated chloride channel subunit; channel properties depend on the subunit composition. Glutamate binding triggers a rapidly reversible current in heteromeric channels formed by glc-1 and glc-2, while the anti-helmintic drug ivermectin and other avermectins trigger a permanently open channel configuration. Channels containing only glc- 1 are activated by ivermectin, but not by glutamate alone (in vitro). The heteromeric channel formed by glc-1 and glc-2 is also activated by ibotenate, and it is
   2199..2915    +  CDS            mEYFP: mEYFP is a basic (constitutively fluorescent) yellow fluorescent protein published in 2002, derived from Aequorea victoria. It is reported to be a very rapidly-maturing monomer.
   3141..3182    +  CDS            V5 tag: epitope tag from simian virus 5
   3238..3462    +  polyA_signal   bGH poly(A) signal: bovine growth hormone polyadenylation signal
   3466..3487    +  promoter       SV40 promoter (fragment): SV40 enhancer and early promoter
   3508..3936    +  rep_origin     f1 ori (sequence partly withheld): f1 bacteriophage origin of replication; arrow indicates direction of (+) strand synthesis
   3950..4280    +  promoter       SV40 promoter: SV40 enhancer and early promoter
   4347..5138    +  CDS            neo: KKA2_KLEPN - Also known as kan, nptII. Experimental evidence at protein level: Swiss-Prot protein existence level 1. Resistance to kanamycin, neomycin, paromomycin, ribostamycin, butirosin and gentamicin B. From Klebsiella pneumoniae.
   5164..5322    +  CDS            ble (fragment): BLE_KLEPN - Experimental evidence at protein level: Swiss-Prot protein existence level 1. Binding protein with a strong affinity to the bleomycin family of antibiotics. Binds to CL990; an antimitotic-antibiotic compound. From Klebsiella pneumoniae.
   5317..5438    +  polyA_signal   SV40 poly(A) signal: SV40 polyadenylation signal
   5511..5527    -  protein_bind   lac operator: The lac repressor binds to the lac operator to inhibit transcription in E. coli. This inhibition can be relieved by adding lactose or isopropyl-β-D-thiogalactopyranoside (IPTG). lac repressor encoded by lacI
   5535..5565    -  promoter       lac promoter: promoter for the E. coli lac operon
   5580..5601    -  protein_bind   CAP binding site: CAP binding activates transcription in the presence of cAMP. E. coli catabolite activator protein
   5614..5706    -  CDS            lacI (fragment): lac repressor; lacI; The lac repressor binds to the lac operator to inhibit transcription in E. coli. This inhibition can be relieved by adding lactose or isopropyl-β-D-thiogalactopyranoside (IPTG).
   5889..6477    -  rep_origin     ori: high-copy-number ColE1/pMB1/pBR322/pUC origin of replication
   6648..7508    -  CDS            AmpR: β-lactamase; bla; confers resistance to ampicillin, carbenicillin, and related antibiotics
   7509..7613    -  promoter       AmpR promoter: bla
