[The description below was written by a language model from this plasmid's Addgene catalogue record and pLannotate feature annotations shown in this document.]
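Description:
pcDNA3.1 V5 His-TOPO-GluCl optalpha-mYFP L9'F (Opt α-GluClv2.0) is a 7.6 kb mammalian expression plasmid built on the Invitrogen pcDNA3.1/V5-His TOPO backbone. It is maintained in E. coli at high copy through a ColE1/pUC-type origin with ampicillin resistance. It also carries an f1 origin and an SV40 promoter-driven neomycin phosphotransferase cassette with an SV40 poly(A) signal, which allows G418 selection of stably transfected mammalian cells.

The roughly 2.1 kb insert, introduced by TOPO cloning, encodes a codon-optimized α subunit of the Caenorhabditis elegans glutamate-gated chloride channel (GluCl, glc-1). Expression is driven by the CMV immediate-early enhancer/promoter and terminated by the bovine growth hormone poly(A) signal; a T7 promoter lies just upstream of the coding region. A yellow fluorescent protein is inserted within the intracellular M3-M4 loop of the subunit, so channel expression and localization can be followed optically. The YFP carries the monomerizing A206K change, consistent with its annotation as mEYFP. The channel carries the L9'F substitution (recorded as L315F). The record lists this change alongside the M3-M4 loop, although 9' numbering conventionally refers to a pore-lining M2 position. The annotated glc-1 segment ends where the fluorescent protein begins, and the remaining channel sequence after mEYFP is not separately annotated. A backbone V5 tag is annotated downstream, but the record does not say whether it is translated in frame with the insert.

The construct is meant for pharmacologically induced silencing of electrical activity in CNS neurons: the anthelmintic ivermectin opens the expressed chloride channel. The associated publication describes this engineered version as giving sensitive, consistent silencing. The annotation notes that glc-1 forms heteromeric channels with glc-2, a subunit this plasmid does not encode.
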