Addgene plasmid #47387: pcDNA3.1 V5 His-TOPO-GluCl optalpha-mYFP L9'F (Opt α-GluClv2.0)
Purpose: allow pharmacologically induced silencing of electrical activity in CNS neurons upon exposure to the anthelmintic drug ivermectin
Depositing lab: Henry Lester. Depositing organization: California Institute of Technology. Publication: An Engineered GluCl Channel for Sensitive, Consistent Neuronal Silencing by Ivermectin. Frazier SJ, Cohen BN, Lester HA. J Biol Chem. 2013 May 29. 10.1074/jbc.M112.423921 PubMed 23720773.
Backbone
  Vector backbone: pcDNA3.1/V5-His TOPO
  Backbone manufacturer: Invitrogen
  Backbone size w/o insert (bp): 5523
  Total vector size (bp): 7644
  Modifications to backbone: Mutagenesis—Codon optimized sequences of the C. elegans GluCl channel, including optGluCl WT, optGluCl WT, optGluCl -XFP, and optGluCl -XFP (4), cloned into plasmid vector pcDNA3.1/V5-His TOPO (catalog no. K4800-01, Invitrogen) were used in this study. Fluorescent protein insertions (XFP) include enhanced yellow (YFP) and cyan (CFP) variants and are located in the M3-M4 loop (3). For convenience, the “opt” nomenclature is omitted throughout most of this paper. Mutations were made using the QuikChange II XL site-directed mutagenesis kit (catalog no. 200522, Agilent Technologies) and PfuTurboDNApolymerase (catalog no. 600250, Agilent Technologies
  Vector type: Mammalian Expression
  Selectable markers: Neomycin (select with G418)
Growth in bacteria
  Bacterial resistance: Ampicillin, 100 μg/mL
  Growth temperature: 37°C
  Growth strain: Top10
  Copy number: High Copy
Gene/Insert
  Gene/Insert name: glutamate-gated chloride Channels (alt name: GluCl optalpha-mYFP L9'F)
  Species: C. elegans (nematode)
  Insert size (bp): 2121
  Mutation: Leu9 prime mutated to F (Phenylalanine in M3-M4 loop, L315F); monomerizing A206K in YFP
  GenBank ID: AY273891.1
  Promoter: CMV
  Cloning method: TOPO Cloning
  Sequencing primers: 5′ CMV-F; T7; 3′ BGH-Rev
Terms and licenses: Academic/Nonprofit Terms; Industry Terms: Not Available to Industry
How to cite: pcDNA3.1 V5 His-TOPO-GluCl optalpha-mYFP L9'F (Opt α-GluClv2.0) was a gift from Henry Lester (Addgene plasmid # 47387 ; http://n2t.net/addgene:47387 ; RRID:Addgene_47387)
