>Addgene plasmid #47387 | pcDNA3.1 V5 His-TOPO-GluCl optalpha-mYFP L9'F (Opt α-GluClv2.0) | addgene partial sequence | sequence record 69538 | CMV-F 5'-CGCAAATGGGCGGTAGGCGTG-3'
CTATATAAGCAGAGCTCTCTGGCTAACTAGAGAACCCACTGCTTACTGGCTTATCGAAATTAATACGACT
CACTATAGGGAGACCCAAGCTGGCTAGTTAAGCTTGGTACCGAGCTCGGATCCACTAGTCCAGTGTGGTG
GAATTGCCCTTGCCACCATGGCCACGTGGATCGTGGGCAAGCTGATCATCGCTTCCCTGATCCTGGGGAT
CCAGGCCCAGCAGGCCCGCACCAAGAGCCAGGACATCTTCGAGGACGACAACGACAACGGCACTACCACC
CTGGAGTCCCTGGCTCGCCTGACCTCCCCCATCCACATCCCCATCGAGCAGCCCCAGACCTCCGACAGCA
AGATCCTGGCCCACCTGTTCACCAGCGGCTACGACTTCCGCGTGCGCCCCCCCACCGACAACGGCGGCCC
CGTGGTGGTGAGCGTGAACATGCTGCTGCGCACCATCAGCAAGATCGACGTGGTGAACATGGAGTACTCC
GCCCAGCTGACCCTGCGCGAGAGCTGGATCGACAAGCGCCTGTCCTACGGCGTCAAGGGCGACGGCCAGC
CCGACTTCGTCATCCTGACCGTGGGCCACCAGATCTGGATGCCCGACACCTTCTTCCCCAACGAGAAGCA
GGCTTACAAGCACACCATCGACAAGCCCAACGTCCTGATCCGCATCCACAACGACGGCACCGTCCTGTAC
TCCGTCCGCATCAGCCTGGTGCTGAGCTGCCCCATGTACCTGCAGTACTACCCGATGGACGTGCAGCAGT
GCAGCATCGACCTGGCCTCCTACGCCTACACCACCAAGGACATCGAGTATCTGTGGAAGGAGCACAGCCC
CCTGCAGCTGAAGGTCGGCCTGTCCTCCAGCCTGCCCAGCTTCCAGCTGACCAACACCAGCACCACCTAC
TGCACCAGCGTCACCAACACCGGCATCTACAGCTGCCTGAGGACCACCATCCAGCTGAAGCGCGAGTTCT
CCTTCTACCTGCTGCAACTGTACATCCCCAGCTGCATGCTCGTGATCGTGTCCTGGG
