>Addgene plasmid #47387 | pcDNA3.1 V5 His-TOPO-GluCl optalpha-mYFP L9'F (Opt α-GluClv2.0) | addgene partial sequence | sequence record 69539 | YFP-rev-primer 5'-CTGCAGGCCGTAGCCGAAGG-3'
AGGGTGGGCCAGGGCACGGGCAGCTTGCCGGTGGTGCAGATGAACTTCAGGGTCAGCTTGCCGTAGGTGG
CATCGCCCTCGCCCTCGCCGGACACGCTGAACTTGTGGCCGTTTACGTCGCCGTCCAGCTCGACCAGGAT
GGGCACCACCCCGGTGAACAGCTCCTCGCCCTTGCTCACCATGGAATTCATCTGCCGGCGGTTCAGGGGC
ACGGTGCGGACTTTCTCCTCCTGGTTGAACACCTTGGTGGGGACGTCGTTGTGCAGGTTCTGCAGCAGGG
GGATCTCGGCCTTCTCGCGCTCGGTGCGGGCCTTGCGCTCCACGCCCTGCTTGTTCGCGATGTGGTTAAC
CAGGGCGAACTCCAGCAGGGCGCAGAAGATGAAGGTCATGCAGGCGCCGATCCACACGTCGATGGCCTTG
ATGTAGCTCACGGGGGGCAGCTGGCTGTTGATGCCAGCGGACTGAGCGGTCATGGTGAACAGGGTGGTCA
CGCCCAGGGTGACGCGGGCGGGGATGGCGGTGCGGTCGAACCAGAAGGACACCCAGGACACGATCACGAG
CATGCAGCTGGGGATGTACAGTTGCAGCAGGTAGAAGGAGAACTCGCGCTTCAGCTGGATGGTGGTCCTC
AGGCAGCTGTAGATGCCGGTGTTGGTGACGCTGGTGCAGTAGGTGGTGCTGGTGTTGGTCAGCTGGAAGC
TGGGCAGGCTGGAGGACAGGCCGACCTTCAGCTGCAGGGGGCTGTGCTCCTTCCACAGATACTCGATGTC
CTTGGTGGTGTAGGCGTAGGAGGCCAGGTCGATGCTGCACTGCTGCACGTCCATCGGGTAGTACTGCAGG
TACATGGGGCAGCTCAGCACCAGGCTGATGCGGACGGAGTACAGGACGGTGCCGTCGTTGTGGATGCGGA
TCAGGACGTTGGGCTTGTCGATGGTGTGCTTGTAAGCCTGCTTCTCGTTGGGGAAGAAGGTGTCGGGCAT
CCAGATCTGGTGGCCCACGGTCAGGATGACGAAGTCGGGCTGGCCGTCGCCCTTGACGCCGTAGGACAGG
CGCTTGTCGATCCAGCTCTCGCGC
