>Addgene plasmid #47387 | pcDNA3.1 V5 His-TOPO-GluCl optalpha-mYFP L9'F (Opt α-GluClv2.0) | addgene partial sequence | sequence record 69540 | BGH_rev
AACTCAATGGTGATGGTGATGATGACCGGTACGCGTAGAATCGAGACCGAGGAGAGGGTTAGGGATAGGC
TTACCTTCGAACCGCGGGCCCTCTAGACTCGAGCGGCCGCCACTGTGCTGGATATCTGCAGAATTGCCCT
TGCTAGCTCAGAACAGAACGTTCTGCTGGCCGAAGCGGCTCCAGTACAGGATGTTGAACACGAAGAACAG
CACGGGGAACAGGGCGCGGCTGATCAGGTCCACGCGCTTGCTGATGTCGTTCCACTCGGTCTTGGTCTCC
AGCAGGTTCAGGAAGGAATTCTTGTACAGCTCGTCCATGCCGAGAGTGATCCCGGCGGCGGTCACGAACT
CCAGCAGGACCATGTGATCGCGCTTCTCGTTGGGGTCTTTGCTCAGCTTGGACTGGTAGCTCAGGTAGTG
GTTGTCGGGCAGCAGCACGGGGCCGTCGCCGATGGGGGTGTTCTGCTGGTAGTGGTCGGCGAGCTGCACG
CTGCCGTCCTCGATGTTGTGGCGGATCTTGAAGTTCACCTTGATGCCGTTCTTCTGCTTGTCGGCCATGA
TATAGACGTTGTGGCTGTTGTAGTTGTACTCCAGCTTGTGCCCCAGGATGTTGCCGTCCTCCTTGAAGTC
GATGCCCTTCAGCTCGATGCGGTTCACCAGGGTGTCGCCCTCGAACTTCACCTCGGCGCGGGTCTTGTAG
TTGCCGTCGTCCTTGAAGAAGATGGTGCGCTCCTGGACGTAGCCTTCGGGCATGGCGGACTTGAAGAAGT
CGTGCTGCTTCATGTGGTCGGGGTAGCGGGCGAAGCACTGCAGGCCGTAGCCGAAGGTGGTCACGAGGGT
GGGCCAGGGCACGGGCAGCTTGCCGGTGGTGCAGATGAACTTCAGGGTCAGCTTGCCGTAGGTGGCATCG
CCCTCGCCCTCGCCGGACACGCTGAACTTGTGGCCGTTTACGTCGCCGTCCAGCTCGACCAGGATGGGCA
CCACCCCGGTGAACAGCTCCTCGCCCTTGCTCACCATGGAATTCATCTGCCGGCGGTT
